Addgene plasmid #210937: pFBOH-MHL_UTP15:1-370
Purpose: Insect expression of human UTP15 fragment M1 to H370. N-terminal 6X His tag with TEV cleavage.
Depositing lab: Cheryl Arrowsmith. Depositing organization: University of Toronto. Publication: A Target Class Ligandability Evaluation of WD40 Repeat-Containing Proteins. Ackloo S, Li F, Szewczyk M, Seitova A, Loppnau P, Zeng H, Xu J, Ahmad S, Arnautova YA, Baghaie AJ, Beldar S, Bolotokova A, Centrella PA, Chau I, Clark MA, Cuozzo JW, Dehghani-Tafti S, Disch JS, Dong A, Dumas A, Feng JA, Ghiabi P, Gibson E, Gilmer J, Goldman B, Green SR, Guie MA, Guilinger JP, Harms N, Herasymenko O, Houliston S, Hutchinson A, Kearnes S, Keefe AD, Kimani SW, Kramer T, Kutera M, Kwak HA, Lento C, Li Y, Liu J, Loup J, Machado RAC, Mulhern CJ, Perveen S, Righetto GL, Riley P, Shrestha S, Sigel EA, Silva M, Sintchak MD, Slakman BL, Taylor RD, Thompson J, Torng W, Underkoffler C, von Rechenberg M, Walsh RT, Watson I, Wilson DJ, Wolf E, Yadav M, Yazdi AK, Zhang J, Zhang Y, Santhakumar V, Edwards AM, Barsyte-Lovejoy D, Schapira M, Brown PJ, Halabelian L, Arrowsmith CH. J Med Chem. 2025 Jan 23;68(2):1092-1112. doi: 10.1021/acs.jmedchem.4c02010. Epub 2024 Nov 4. PubMed 39495097.
Backbone
  Vector backbone: pFBOH-MHL
  Backbone manufacturer: pFASTBac1 Modified
  Vector type: Insect Expression
  Selectable markers: Gentamicin
Growth in bacteria
  Bacterial resistance: Ampicillin, 100 μg/mL
  Growth temperature: 37°C
  Growth strain: DH5alpha
  Copy number: High Copy
Gene/Insert
  Gene/Insert name: UTP15:M1-H370
  Species: H. sapiens (human)
  Insert size (bp): 1110
  Mutation: wild type
  Entrez Gene: UTP15 (a.k.a. NET21, FLJ12787)
  Promoter: Polyhedrin
  Tag / fusion protein: MHHHHHHSSGRENLYFQG (N terminal on insert)
  Cloning method: Ligation Independent Cloning
  Sequencing primers: 5′ tattccggattattcataccg; 3′ ctctacaaatgtggtatggc
Resource information
  A portion of this plasmid was derived from a plasmid made by: Integrated DNA Technologies (Synthetic dsDNA)
Terms and licenses: Academic/Nonprofit Terms; Industry Terms: Not Available to Industry
Depositor comments: 5' Cloning Site: BseRI (destroyed), 3' Cloning Site: BseRI (destroyed).
How to cite: pFBOH-MHL_UTP15:1-370 was a gift from Cheryl Arrowsmith (Addgene plasmid # 210937 ; http://n2t.net/addgene:210937 ; RRID:Addgene_210937)
