[The description below was written by a language model from this plasmid's Addgene catalogue record and pLannotate feature annotations shown in this document.]
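Description:
pFBOH-MHL_UTP15:1-370 is a baculovirus donor (transfer) plasmid for insect-cell expression, built on pFBOH-MHL, a modified pFastBac1 backbone. In E. coli it replicates from a high-copy ColE1/pUC-type origin and is selected with ampicillin through the β-lactamase gene. An f1 origin and a fragment of the pBR322 bom region are also annotated in the 5.8 kb sequence.

The expression cassette sits between the Tn7R and Tn7L ends of a mini-Tn7 element, together with a gentamicin acetyltransferase gene driven by the integron Pc promoter. In the standard pFastBac arrangement, this layout allows the cassette to be moved by Tn7 transposition into a baculovirus shuttle genome (bacmid) in a suitable E. coli host. Gentamicin resistance then marks the transposed segment, and the resulting bacmid is used to generate recombinant virus.

The payload is a wild-type human UTP15 fragment covering residues M1 to H370 (1110 bp), derived from synthetic DNA and inserted by ligation-independent cloning at BseRI sites that were destroyed in the process. UTP15 is a ribosome biogenesis factor involved in nucleolar pre-18S rRNA processing. Transcription is driven by the very late polyhedrin promoter of Autographa californica nucleopolyhedrovirus and terminated by an SV40 polyadenylation signal. The short large T antigen match just before that signal is probably residual SV40 sequence flanking it rather than a functional coding region. The protein carries an N-terminal 6xHis tag followed by a TEV protease site, which permits affinity purification and subsequent tag removal. The partial "capTEV" annotation likely reflects this tag region. The associated publication evaluates the ligandability of WD40 repeat-containing proteins, which suggests the construct serves to produce recombinant UTP15 fragment for that kind of work.
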