Features (pLannotate 1.2.2; 16 found; start..end, strand, type, name):
    261..794     -  CDS            GmR: gentamycin acetyltransferase; aacC1; confers resistance to gentamycin
    964..992     -  promoter       Pc promoter: intI1 (promoter lies within the coding sequence); class 1 integron promoter
    970..1317    -  CDS            YPR2_ECOLX (fragment): Protein predicted: Swiss-Prot protein existence level 4. From Escherichia coli.
   1344..1435    +  promoter       polyhedrin promoter: polh from Autographa californica; promoter for the baculovirus polyhedrin gene
   1492..1510    +  CDS            capTEV™ (fragment): composite tag for in vivo biotinylation, TEV protease cleavage, and 6xHis tagging
   1545..2654    +  CDS            UTP15 (fragment): UTP15_HUMAN - Experimental evidence at protein level: Swiss-Prot protein existence level 1. Ribosome biogenesis factor. Involved in nucleolar processing of pre-18S ribosomal RNA. Required for optimal pre-ribosomal RNA transcription by RNA polymerase I. From Homo sapiens (Human).
   2686..2769    +  CDS            large T antigen (fragment): large T antigen from SV40 (simian virus 40)
   2792..2926    +  polyA_signal   SV40 poly(A) signal: SV40 polyadenylation signal
   2955..3120    -  mobile_element Tn7L: mini-Tn7 element (left end of the Tn7 transposon) Tn7
   3283..3299    +  CDS            lacZα (fragment): LacZα fragment of β-galactosidase; lacZ fragment
   3304..3758    +  rep_origin     f1 ori (sequence partly withheld): f1 bacteriophage origin of replication; arrow indicates direction of (+) strand synthesis
   3784..3888    +  promoter       AmpR promoter: bla
   3889..4749    +  CDS            AmpR: β-lactamase; bla; confers resistance to ampicillin, carbenicillin, and related antibiotics
   4920..5508    +  rep_origin     ori: high-copy-number ColE1/pMB1/pBR322/pUC origin of replication
   5694..5745    -  misc_feature   bom (fragment): basis of mobility region from pBR322
   5813..194     -  mobile_element Tn7R (across the origin): mini-Tn7 element (right end of the Tn7 transposon) Tn7
>Addgene plasmid #210937 | pFBOH-MHL_UTP15:1-370 | addgene full sequence | sequence record 426244 | Addgene NGS Result
AAAATAGATCTAAACTATGACAATAAAGTCTTAAACTAGACAGAATAGTTGTAAACTGAAATCAGTCCAG
TTATGCTGTGAAAAAGCATACTGGACTTTTGTTATGGCTAAAGCAAACTCTTCATTTTCTGAAGTGCAAA
TTGCCCGTCGTATTAAAGAGGGGCGTGGCCAAGGGCATGGTAAAGACTATATTCGCGGCGTTGTGACAAT
TTACCGAACAACTCCGCGGCCGGGAAGCCGATCTCGGCTTGAACGAATTGTTAGGTGGCGGTACTTGGGT
CGATATCAAAGTGCATCACTTCTTCCCGTATGCCCAACTTTGTATAGAGAGCCACTGCGGGATCGTCACC
GTAATCTGCTTGCACGTAGATCACATAAGCACCAAGCGCGTTGGCCTCATGCTTGAGCAGATTGATGAGC
GCGGTGGCAATGCCCTGCCTCCGGTGCTCGCCGGAGACTGCGAGATCATAGATATAGATCTCACTACGCG
GCTGCTCAAACTTGGGCAGAACGTAAGCCGCGAGAGCGCCAACAACCGCTTCTTGGTCGAAGGCAGCAAG
CGCGATGAATGTCTTACTACGGAGCAAGTTCCCGAGGTAATCGGAGTCCGGCTGATGTTGGGAGTAGGTG
GCTACGTCTCCGAACTCACGACCGAAAAGATCAAGAGCAGCCCGCATGGATTTGACTTGGTCAGGGCCGA
GCCTACATGTGCGAATGATGCCCATACTTGAGCCACCTAACTTTGTTTTAGGGCGACTGCCCTGCTGCGT
AACATCGTTGCTGCTCCATAACATCAAACATCGACCCACGGCGTAACGCGCTTGCTGCTTGGATGCCCGA
GGCATAGACTGTACAAAAAAACAGTCATAACAAGCCATGAAAACCGCCACTGCGCCGTTACCACCGCTGC
GTTCGGTCAAGGTTCTGGACCAGTTGCGTGAGCGCATACGCTACTTGCATTACAGTTTACGAACCGAACA
GGCTTATGTCAACTGGGTTCGTGCCTTCATCCGTTTCCACGGTGTGCGTCACCCGGCAACCTTGGGCAGC
AGCGAAGTCGAGGCATTTCTGTCCTGGCTGGCGAACGAGCGCAAGGTTTCGGTCTCCACGCATCGTCAGG
CATTGGCGGCCTTGCTGTTCTTCTACGGCAAGGTGCTGTGCACGGATCTGCCCTGGCTTCAGGAGATCGG
AAGACCTCGGCCGTCGCGGCGCTTGCCGGTGGTGCTGACCCCGGATGAAGTGGTTCGCATCCTCGGTTTT
CTGGAAGGCGAGCATCGTTTGTTCGCCCAGGACTCTAGCTATAGTTCTAGTGGTTGGCTACGTATACTCC
GGAATATTAATAGATCATGGAGATAATTAAAATGATAACCATCTCGCAAATAAATAAGTATTTTACTGTT
TTCGTAACAGTTTTGTAATAAAAAAACCTATAAATATTCCGGATTATTCATACCGTCCCACCATCGGGCG
CGGATCTCGGTCCGAAAACCATGCATCATCATCATCATCACAGCAGCGGCAGAGAAAACTTGTATTTCCA
GGGCATGGCTGGTTATAAGCCTGTAGCTATTCAGACATATCCTATACTTGGTGAAAAAATCACCCAAGAT
ACACTGTACTGGAACAACTATAAGACCCCTGTTCAGATTAAGGAATTTGGTGCAGTTTCAAAAGTAGACT
TTTCTCCTCAGCCTCCATATAATTATGCTGTCACAGCTTCCTCAAGAATTCACATTTATGGCCGATACTC
CCAAGAACCTATAAAAACCTTTTCTCGATTTAAAGACACAGCATACTGTGCTACTTTTCGACAAGATGGT
AGATTGCTTGTGGCTGGCAGTGAAGATGGTGGAGTTCAACTTTTTGATATAAGTGGGAGGGCTCCCCTCA
GGCAGTTTGAAGGCCATACAAAAGCAGTTCATACAGTAGATTTTACAGCTGACAAATATCACGTGGTCTC
TGGGGCTGATGATTATACAGTTAAATTATGGGATATTCCAAACTCCAAAGAAATTTTGACATTTAAAGAA
CACTCTGATTATGTGAGGTGTGGATGTGCTAGCAAACTTAATCCGGATCTCTTTATAACAGGATCATATG
ATCATACTGTGAAGATGTTTGATGCACGAACGAGTGAGAGTGTTCTCTCCGTTGAGCATGGGCAGCCAGT
GGAGAGTGTCCTACTTTTCCCCTCTGGAGGTCTTCTGGTGTCAGCAGGAGGTCGTTATGTTAAAGTCTGG
GACATGTTAAAAGGAGGACAATTGCTAGTATCTTTGAAAAATCATCACAAAACCGTGACATGTTTATGTC
TAAGCAGCTCTGGACAGAGGTTACTCTCTGGCTCACTGGATAGGAAGGTGAAAGTATACAGCACAACTTC
CTACAAAGTAGTCCACAGTTTTGATTATGCAGCTTCAATTTTGAGTCTTGCCCTTGCACATGAAGATGAG
ACAATAGTTGTAGGAATGACCAATGGAATACTGAGTGTTAAACATCGGAAATCTGAAGCAAAGAAGGAAT
CACTTCCCAGAAGAAGAAGGCCTGCATATCGAACCTTTATTAAAGGAAAAAATTACATGAAGCAACGGGA
TGACATTTTGATTAACAGGCCAGCAAAGAAGCACCTAGAATTGTATGACAGGGATCTGAAACATTGATGA
CGAAGCTTGTCGAGAAGTACTAGAGGATCATAATCAGCCATACCACATTTGTAGAGGTTTTACTTGCTTT
AAAAAACCTCCCACACCTCCCCCTGAACCTGAAACATAAAATGAATGCAATTGTTGTTGTTAACTTGTTT
ATTGCAGCTTATAATGGTTACAAATAAAGCAATAGCATCACAAATTTCACAAATAAAGCATTTTTTTCAC
TGCATTCTAGTTGTGGTTTGTCCAAACTCATCAATGTATCTTATCATGTCTGGATCTGATCACTGATATC
GCCTAGGAGATCCGAACCAGATAAGTGAAATCTAGTTCCAAACTATTTTGTCATTTTTAATTTTCGTATT
AGCTTACGACGCTACACCCAGTTCCCATCTATTTTGTCACTCTTCCCTAAATAATCCTTAAAAACTCCAT
TTCCACCCCTCCCAGTTCCCAACTATTTTGTCCGCCCACAGCGGGGCATTTTTCTTCCTGTTATGTTTTT
AATCAAACATCCTGCCAACTCCATGTGACAAACCGTCATCTTCGGCTACTTTTTCTCTGTCACAGAATGA
AAATTTTTCTGTCATCTCTTCGTTATTAATGTTTGTAATTGACTGAATATCAACGCTTATTTGCAGCCTG
AATGGCGAATGGG
[124 nt withheld, positions 3304-3427]
C
[91 nt withheld, positions 3429-3519]
A
[49 nt withheld, positions 3521-3569]
CCTTTGACGTTGGAGTCCACGTTCTT
[37 nt withheld, positions 3596-3632]
ACCCTATCTCGGTCTATTCTTTTGATTTATAAGGGATTTTGCCGATTTCGGCCTATTGGTTAAAAAATGA
GCTGATTTAACAAAAATTTAACGCGAATTTTAACAAAATATTAACGCTTACAATTTAGGTGGCACTTTTC
GGGGAAATGTGCGCGGAACCCCTATTTGTTTATTTTTCTAAATACATTCAAATATGTATCCGCTCATGAG
ACAATAACCCTGATAAATGCTTCAATAATATTGAAAAAGGAAGAGTATGAGTATTCAACATTTCCGTGTC
GCCCTTATTCCCTTTTTTGCGGCATTTTGCCTTCCTGTTTTTGCTCACCCAGAAACGCTGGTGAAAGTAA
AAGATGCTGAAGATCAGTTGGGTGCACGAGTGGGTTACATCGAACTGGATCTCAACAGCGGTAAGATCCT
TGAGAGTTTTCGCCCCGAAGAACGTTTTCCAATGATGAGCACTTTTAAAGTTCTGCTATGTGGCGCGGTA
TTATCCCGTATTGACGCCGGGCAAGAGCAACTCGGTCGCCGCATACACTATTCTCAGAATGACTTGGTTG
AGTACTCACCAGTCACAGAAAAGCATCTTACGGATGGCATGACAGTAAGAGAATTATGCAGTGCTGCCAT
AACCATGAGTGATAACACTGCGGCCAACTTACTTCTGACAACGATCGGAGGACCGAAGGAGCTAACCGCT
TTTTTGCACAACATGGGGGATCATGTAACTCGCCTTGATCGTTGGGAACCGGAGCTGAATGAAGCCATAC
CAAACGACGAGCGTGACACCACGATGCCTGTAGCAATGGCAACAACGTTGCGCAAACTATTAACTGGCGA
ACTACTTACTCTAGCTTCCCGGCAACAATTAATAGACTGGATGGAGGCGGATAAAGTTGCAGGACCACTT
CTGCGCTCGGCCCTTCCGGCTGGCTGGTTTATTGCTGATAAATCTGGAGCCGGTGAGCGTGGGTCTCGCG
GTATCATTGCAGCACTGGGGCCAGATGGTAAGCCCTCCCGTATCGTAGTTATCTACACGACGGGGAGTCA
GGCAACTATGGATGAACGAAATAGACAGATCGCTGAGATAGGTGCCTCACTGATTAAGCATTGGTAACTG
TCAGACCAAGTTTACTCATATATACTTTAGATTGATTTAAAACTTCATTTTTAATTTAAAAGGATCTAGG
TGAAGATCCTTTTTGATAATCTCATGACCAAAATCCCTTAACGTGAGTTTTCGTTCCACTGAGCGTCAGA
CCCCGTAGAAAAGATCAAAGGATCTTCTTGAGATCCTTTTTTTCTGCGCGTAATCTGCTGCTTGCAAACA
AAAAAACCACCGCTACCAGCGGTGGTTTGTTTGCCGGATCAAGAGCTACCAACTCTTTTTCCGAAGGTAA
CTGGCTTCAGCAGAGCGCAGATACCAAATACTGTTCTTCTAGTGTAGCCGTAGTTAGGCCACCACTTCAA
GAACTCTGTAGCACCGCCTACATACCTCGCTCTGCTAATCCTGTTACCAGTGGCTGCTGCCAGTGGCGAT
AAGTCGTGTCTTACCGGGTTGGACTCAAGACGATAGTTACCGGATAAGGCGCAGCGGTCGGGCTGAACGG
GGGGTTCGTGCACACAGCCCAGCTTGGAGCGAACGACCTACACCGAACTGAGATACCTACAGCGTGAGCT
ATGAGAAAGCGCCACGCTTCCCGAAGGGAGAAAGGCGGACAGGTATCCGGTAAGCGGCAGGGTCGGAACA
GGAGAGCGCACGAGGGAGCTTCCAGGGGGAAACGCCTGGTATCTTTATAGTCCTGTCGGGTTTCGCCACC
TCTGACTTGAGCGTCGATTTTTGTGATGCTCGTCAGGGGGGCGGAGCCTATGGAAAAACGCCAGCAACGC
GGCCTTTTTACGGTTCCTGGCCTTTTGCTGGCCTTTTGCTCACATGTTCTTTCCTGCGTTATCCCCTGAT
TCTGTGGATAACCGTATTACCGCCTTTGAGTGAGCTGATACCGCTCGCCGCAGCCGAACGACCGAGCGCA
GCGAGTCAGTGAGCGAGGAAGCGGAAGAGCGCCTGATGCGGTATTTTCTCCTTACGCATCTGTGCGGTAT
TTCACACCGCATAGACCAGCCGCGTAACCTGGCAAAATCGGTTACGGTTGAGTAATAAATGGATGCCCTG
CGTAAGCGGGTGTGGGCGGACAATAAAGTCTTAAACTGAAC
