>Addgene plasmid #210937 | pFBOH-MHL_UTP15:1-370 | depositor partial sequence | sequence record 411354 | Insert sequence
GGCATCCCGAGGCACGCCCGGCAGATCAACACACTCAGCCACGGGGAGGTGGTGTGTGCCGTGACCATCA
GCAACCCCACGAGGCACGTCTACACAGGTGGCAAGGGCTGCGTGAAGATCTGGGACATCAGCCAGCCAGG
CAGCAAGAGCCCCATCTCCCAGCTGGACTGCCTGAACAGGGACAATTACATCCGCTCCTGCAAGCTGCTC
CCTGATGGGCGCACGCTCATCGTGGGCGGCGAGGCCAGCACGCTCACCATCTGGGACCTGGCCTCACCCA
CGCCCCGCATCAAGGCCGAGCTGACGTCCTCGGCTCCCGCCTGTTATGCCCTGGCCATTAGCCCTGACGC
CAAAGTCTGCTTCTCCTGCTGCAGCGATGGGAACATTGCTGTCTGGGACCTGCACAACCAGACCCTGGTC
AGGCAGTTCCAGGGCCACACAGATGGGGCCAGCTGCATAGACATCTCCCATGATGGCACCAAACTGTGGA
CAGGGGGCCTGGACAACACAGTGCGCTCCTGGGACCTGCGGGAGGGCCGACAGCTACAGCAGCATGACTT
CACTTCCCAGATCTTCTCGCTGGGCTACTGCCCCACTGGGGAGTGGCTGGCTGTGGGCATGGAGAGCAGC
AACGTGGAGGTGCTGCACCACACCAAGCCTGACAAGTACCAGCTGCACCTGCACGAGAGCTGCGTGCTCT
CCCTCAAGTTCGCCTACTGCGGCAAGTGGTTCGTGAGCACTGGGAAAGATAACCTTCTCAACGCCTGGAG
GACGCCTTATGGAGCCAGCATATTCCAGTCTAAAGAATCCTCGTCTGTCTTGAGTTGTGACATTTCAGCG
GATGACAAATACATTGTAACAGGCTCTGGTGACAAGAAGGCCACAGTTTATGAGGTCATCTAC
